>Addgene plasmid #90834 | PLK1 G5.1 gRNA | addgene full sequence | sequence record 182896 | Addgene NGS Result
CAATACGCAAACCGCCTCTCCCCGCGCGTTGGCCGATTCATTAATGCAGCTGGCACGACAGGTTTCCCGA
CTGGAAAGCGGGCAGTGAGCGCAACGCAATTAATGTGAGTTAGCTCACTCATTAGGCACCCCAGGCTTTA
CACTTTATGCTTCCGGCTCGTATGTTGTGTGGAATTGTGAGCGGATAACAATTTCACACAGGAAACAGCT
ATGACCATGATTACGCCAAGCGCGCAATTAACCCTCACTAAAGGGAACAAAAGCTGGAGCTGCAAGCTTA
ATGTAGTCTTATGCAATACTCTTGTAGTCTTGCAACATGGTAACGATGAGTTAGCAACATGCCTTACAAG
GAGAGAAAAAGCACCGTGCATGCCGATTGGTGGAAGTAAGGTGGTACGATCGTGCCTTATTAGGAAGGCA
ACAGACGGGTCTGACATGGATTGGACGAACCACTGAATTGCCGCATTGCAGAGATATTGTATTTAAGTGC
CTAGCTCGATACATAAACGGGTCTCTCTGGTTAGACCAGATCTGAGCCTGGGAGCTCTCTGGCTAACTAG
GGAACCCACTGCTTAAGCCTCAATAAAGCTTGCCTTGAGTGCTTCAAGTAGTGTGTGCCCGTCTGTTGTG
TGACTCTGGTAACTAGAGATCCCTCAGACCCTTTTAGTCAGTGTGGAAAATCTCTAGCAGTGGCGCCCGA
ACAGGGACTTGAAAGCGAAAGGGAAACCAGAGGAGCTCTCTCGACGCAGGACTCGGCTTGCTGAAGCGCG
CACGGCAAGAGGCGAGGGGCGGCGACTGGTGAGTACGCCAAAAATTTTGACTAGCGGAGGCTAGAAGGAG
AGAGATGGGTGCGAGAGCGTCAGTATTAAGCGGGGGAGAATTAGATCGCGATGGGAAAAAATTCGGTTAA
GGCCAGGGGGAAAGAAAAAATATAAATTAAAACATATAGTATGGGCAAGCAGGGAGCTAGAACGATTCGC
AGTTAATCCTGGCCTGTTAGAAACATCAGAAGGCTGTAGACAAATACTGGGACAGCTACAACCATCCCTT
CAGACAGGATCAGAAGAACTTAGATCATTATATAATACAGTAGCAACCCTCTATTGTGTGCATCAAAGGA
TAGAGATAAAAGACACCAAGGAAGCTTTAGACAAGATAGAGGAAGAGCAAAACAAAAGTAAGACCACCGC
ACAGCAAGCGGCCGCTGATCTTCAGACCTGGAGGAGGAGATATGAGGGACAATTGGAGAAGTGAATTATA
TAAATATAAAGTAGTAAAAATTGAACCATTAGGAGTAGCACCCACCAAGGCAAAGAGAAGAGTGGTGCAG
AGAGAAAAAAGAGCAGTGGGAATAGGAGCTTTGTTCCTTGGGTTCTTGGGAGCAGCAGGAAGCACTATGG
GCGCAGCGTCAATGACGCTGACGGTACAGGCCAGACAATTATTGTCTGGTATAGTGCAGCAGCAGAACAA
TTTGCTGAGGGCTATTGAGGCGCAACAGCATCTGTTGCAACTCACAGTCTGGGGCATCAAGCAGCTCCAG
GCAAGAATCCTGGCTGTGGAAAGATACCTAAAGGATCAACAGCTCCTGGGGATTTGGGGTTGCTCTGGAA
AACTCATTTGCACCACTGCTGTGCCTTGGAATGCTAGTTGGAGTAATAAATCTCTGGAACAGATTTGGAA
TCACACGACCTGGATGGAGTGGGACAGAGAAATTAACAATTACACAAGCTTAATACACTCCTTAATTGAA
GAATCGCAAAACCAGCAAGAAAAGAATGAACAAGAATTATTGGAATTAGATAAATGGGCAAGTTTGTGGA
ATTGGTTTAACATAACAAATTGGCTGTGGTATATAAAATTATTCATAATGATAGTAGGAGGCTTGGTAGG
TTTAAGAATAGTTTTTGCTGTACTTTCTATAGTGAATAGAGTTAGGCAGGGATATTCACCATTATCGTTT
CAGACCCACCTCCCAACCCCGAGGGGACCCAGAGAGGGCCTATTTCCCATGATTCCTTCATATTTGCATA
TACGATACAAGGCTGTTAGAGAGATAATTAGAATTAATTTGACTGTAAACACAAAGATATTAGTACAAAA
TACGTGACGTAGAAAGTAATAATTTCTTGGGTAGTTTGCAGTTTTAAAATTATGTTTTAAAATGGACTAT
CATATGCTTACCGTAACTTGAAAGTATTTCGATTTCTTGGCTTTATATATCTTGTGGAAAGGACGAAACA
CCGTCCACCGGCGAAAGAGATCCGTTTAAGAGCTATGCTGGAAACAGCATAGCAAGTTTAAATAAGGCTA
GTCCGTTATCAACTTGAAAAAGTGGCACCGAGTCGGTGCTTTTTTTGAATTCTAGATCTTGAGACAAATG
GCAGTATTCATCCACAATTTTAAAAGAAAAGGGGGGATTGGGGGGTACAGTGCAGGGGAAAGAATAGTAG
ACATAATAGCAACAGACATACAAACTAAAGAATTACAAAAACAAATTACAAAAATTCAAAATTTTCGGGT
TTATTACAGGGACAGCAGAGATCCACTTTGGCGCCGGCTCGAGTGGCTCCGGTGCCCGTCAGTGGGCAGA
GCGCACATCGCCCACAGTCCCCGAGAAGTTGGGGGGAGGGGTCGGCAATTGAACCGGTGCCTAGAGAAGG
TGGCGCGGGGTAAACTGGGAAAGTGATGTCGTGTACTGGCTCCGCCTTTTTCCCGAGGGTGGGGGAGAAC
CGTATATAAGTGCAGTAGTCGCCGTGAACGTTCTTTTTCGCAACGGGTTTGCCGCCAGAACACAGGTGTC
GTGACGCGGGATCCGCCACCATGACCGAGTACAAGCCCACGGTGCGCCTCGCCACCCGCGACGACGTCCC
CAGGGCCGTACGCACCCTCGCCGCCGCGTTCGCCGACTACCCCGCCACGCGCCACACCGTCGATCCGGAC
CGCCACATCGAGCGGGTCACCGAGCTGCAAGAACTCTTCCTCACGCGCGTCGGGCTCGACATCGGCAAGG
TGTGGGTCGCGGACGACGGCGCCGCGGTGGCGGTCTGGACCACGCCGGAGAGCGTCGAAGCGGGGGCGGT
GTTCGCCGAGATCGGCCCGCGCATGGCCGAGTTGAGCGGTTCCCGGCTGGCCGCGCAGCAACAGATGGAA
GGCCTCCTGGCGCCGCACCGGCCCAAGGAGCCCGCGTGGTTCCTGGCCACCGTCGGAGTCTCGCCCGACC
ACCAGGGCAAGGGTCTGGGCAGCGCCGTCGTGCTCCCCGGAGTGGAGGCGGCCGAGCGCGCCGGGGTGCC
CGCCTTCCTGGAGACCTCCGCGCCCCGCAACCTCCCCTTCTACGAGCGGCTCGGCTTCACCGTCACCGCC
GACGTCGAGGTGCCCGAAGGACCGCGCACCTGGTGCATGACCCGCAAGCCCGGTGCCTGAACGCGTTAAG
TCGACAATCAACCTCTGGATTACAAAATTTGTGAAAGATTGACTGGTATTCTTAACTATGTTGCTCCTTT
TACGCTATGTGGATACGCTGCTTTAATGCCTTTGTATCATGCTATTGCTTCCCGTATGGCTTTCATTTTC
TCCTCCTTGTATAAATCCTGGTTGCTGTCTCTTTATGAGGAGTTGTGGCCCGTTGTCAGGCAACGTGGCG
TGGTGTGCACTGTGTTTGCTGACGCAACCCCCACTGGTTGGGGCATTGCCACCACCTGTCAGCTCCTTTC
CGGGACTTTCGCTTTCCCCCTCCCTATTGCCACGGCGGAACTCATCGCCGCCTGCCTTGCCCGCTGCTGG
ACAGGGGCTCGGCTGTTGGGCACTGACAATTCCGTGGTGTTGTCGGGGAAATCATCGTCCTTTCCTTGGC
TGCTCGCCTGTGTTGCCACCTGGATTCTGCGCGGGACGTCCTTCTGCTACGTCCCTTCGGCCCTCAATCC
AGCGGACCTTCCTTCCCGCGGCCTGCTGCCGGCTCTGCGGCCTCTTCCGCGTCTTCGCCTTCGCCCTCAG
ACGAGTCGGATCTCCCTTTGGGCCGCCTCCCCGCGTCGACTTTAAGACCAATGACTTACAAGGCAGCTGT
AGATCTTAGCCACTTTTTAAAAGAAAAGGGGGGACTGGAAGGGCTAATTCACTCCCAACGAAGACAAGAT
CTGCTTTTTGCTTGTACTGGGTCTCTCTGGTTAGACCAGATCTGAGCCTGGGAGCTCTCTGGCTAACTAG
GGAACCCACTGCTTAAGCCTCAATAAAGCTTGCCTTGAGTGCTTCAAGTAGTGTGTGCCCGTCTGTTGTG
TGACTCTGGTAACTAGAGATCCCTCAGACCCTTTTAGTCAGTGTGGAAAATCTCTAGCAGTACGTATAGT
AGTTCATGTCATCTTATTATTCAGTATTTATAACTTGCAAAGAAATGAATATCAGAGAGTGAGAGGAACT
TGTTTATTGCAGCTTATAATGGTTACAAATAAAGCAATAGCATCACAAATTTCACAAATAAAGCATTTTT
TTCACTGCATTCTAGTTGTGGTTTGTCCAAACTCATCAATGTATCTTATCATGTCTGGCTCTAGCTATCC
CGCCCCTAACTCCGCCCATCCCGCCCCTAACTCCGCCCAGTTCCGCCCATTCTCCGCCCCATGGCTGACT
AATTTTTTTTATTTATGCAGAGGCCGAGGCCGCCTCGGCCTCTGAGCTATTCCAGAAGTAGTGAGGAGGC
TTTTTTGGAGGCCTAGGGACGTACCCAATTCGCCCTATAGTGAGTCGTATTACGCGCGCTCACTGGCCGT
CGTTTTACAACGTCGTGACTGGGAAAACCCTGGCGTTACCCAACTTAATCGCCTTGCAGCACATCCCCCT
TTCGCCAGCTGGCGTAATAGCGAAGAGGCCCGCACCGATCGCCCTTCCCAACAGTTGCGCAGCCTGAATG
GCGAATGGG
[124 nt withheld, positions 4910-5033]
C
[91 nt withheld, positions 5035-5125]
A
[49 nt withheld, positions 5127-5175]
CCTTTGACGTTGGAGTCCACGTTCTTT
[37 nt withheld, positions 5203-5239]
ACCCTATCTCGGTCTATTCTTTTGATTTATAAGGGATTTTGCCGATTTCGGCCTATTGGTTAAAAAATGA
GCTGATTTAACAAAAATTTAACGCGAATTTTAACAAAATATTAACGCTTACAATTTAGGTGGCACTTTTC
GGGGAAATGTGCGCGGAACCCCTATTTGTTTATTTTTCTAAATACATTCAAATATGTATCCGCTCATGAG
ACAATAACCCTGATAAATGCTTCAATAATATTGAAAAAGGAAGAGTATGAGTATTCAACATTTCCGTGTC
GCCCTTATTCCCTTTTTTGCGGCATTTTGCCTTCCTGTTTTTGCTCACCCAGAAACGCTGGTGAAAGTAA
AAGATGCTGAAGATCAGTTGGGTGCACGAGTGGGTTACATCGAACTGGATCTCAACAGCGGTAAGATCCT
TGAGAGTTTTCGCCCCGAAGAACGTTTTCCAATGATGAGCACTTTTAAAGTTCTGCTATGTGGCGCGGTA
TTATCCCGTATTGACGCCGGGCAAGAGCAACTCGGTCGCCGCATACACTATTCTCAGAATGACTTGGTTG
AGTACTCACCAGTCACAGAAAAGCATCTTACGGATGGCATGACAGTAAGAGAATTATGCAGTGCTGCCAT
AACCATGAGTGATAACACTGCGGCCAACTTACTTCTGACAACGATCGGAGGACCGAAGGAGCTAACCGCT
TTTTTGCACAACATGGGGGATCATGTAACTCGCCTTGATCGTTGGGAACCGGAGCTGAATGAAGCCATAC
CAAACGACGAGCGTGACACCACGATGCCTGTAGCAATGGCAACAACGTTGCGCAAACTATTAACTGGCGA
ACTACTTACTCTAGCTTCCCGGCAACAATTAATAGACTGGATGGAGGCGGATAAAGTTGCAGGACCACTT
CTGCGCTCGGCCCTTCCGGCTGGCTGGTTTATTGCTGATAAATCTGGAGCCGGTGAGCGTGGGTCTCGCG
GTATCATTGCAGCACTGGGGCCAGATGGTAAGCCCTCCCGTATCGTAGTTATCTACACGACGGGGAGTCA
GGCAACTATGGATGAACGAAATAGACAGATCGCTGAGATAGGTGCCTCACTGATTAAGCATTGGTAACTG
TCAGACCAAGTTTACTCATATATACTTTAGATTGATTTAAAACTTCATTTTTAATTTAAAAGGATCTAGG
TGAAGATCCTTTTTGATAATCTCATGACCAAAATCCCTTAACGTGAGTTTTCGTTCCACTGAGCGTCAGA
CCCCGTAGAAAAGATCAAAGGATCTTCTTGAGATCCTTTTTTTCTGCGCGTAATCTGCTGCTTGCAAACA
AAAAAACCACCGCTACCAGCGGTGGTTTGTTTGCCGGATCAAGAGCTACCAACTCTTTTTCCGAAGGTAA
CTGGCTTCAGCAGAGCGCAGATACCAAATACTGTTCTTCTAGTGTAGCCGTAGTTAGGCCACCACTTCAA
GAACTCTGTAGCACCGCCTACATACCTCGCTCTGCTAATCCTGTTACCAGTGGCTGCTGCCAGTGGCGAT
AAGTCGTGTCTTACCGGGTTGGACTCAAGACGATAGTTACCGGATAAGGCGCAGCGGTCGGGCTGAACGG
GGGGTTCGTGCACACAGCCCAGCTTGGAGCGAACGACCTACACCGAACTGAGATACCTACAGCGTGAGCT
ATGAGAAAGCGCCACGCTTCCCGAAGGGAGAAAGGCGGACAGGTATCCGGTAAGCGGCAGGGTCGGAACA
GGAGAGCGCACGAGGGAGCTTCCAGGGGGAAACGCCTGGTATCTTTATAGTCCTGTCGGGTTTCGCCACC
TCTGACTTGAGCGTCGATTTTTGTGATGCTCGTCAGGGGGGCGGAGCCTATGGAAAAACGCCAGCAACGC
GGCCTTTTTACGGTTCCTGGCCTTTTGCTGGCCTTTTGCTCACATGTTCTTTCCTGCGTTATCCCCTGAT
TCTGTGGATAACCGTATTACCGCCTTTGAGTGAGCTGATACCGCTCGCCGCAGCCGAACGACCGAGCGCA
GCGAGTCAGTGAGCGAGGAAGCGGAAGAGCGCC
Features (pLannotate 1.2.2; 27 found; start..end, strand, type, name):
    101..122     +  protein_bind   CAP binding site: CAP binding activates transcription in the presence of cAMP. E. coli catabolite activator protein
    137..167     +  promoter       lac promoter: promoter for the E. coli lac operon
    175..191     +  protein_bind   lac operator: The lac repressor binds to the lac operator to inhibit transcription in E. coli. This inhibition can be relieved by adding lactose or isopropyl-β-D-thiogalactopyranoside (IPTG). lac repressor encoded by lacI
    236..254     +  promoter       T3 promoter: promoter for bacteriophage T3 RNA polymerase
    282..508     +  promoter       RSV promoter: Rous sarcoma virus enhancer/promoter
    509..689     +  LTR            5' LTR (truncated): truncated 5' long terminal repeat (LTR) from HIV-1
    736..861     +  misc_feature   HIV-1 Ψ: packaging signal of human immunodeficiency virus type 1
    845..1208    +  CDS            HIV-1 gag (fragment): gag protein from human immunodeficiency virus 1; gag
   1354..1587    +  misc_feature   RRE: The Rev response element (RRE) of HIV-1 allows for Rev-dependent mRNA export from the nucleus to the cytoplasm.
   1964..1990    +  CDS            Rev (fragment): human immunodeficiency virus 1 (HIV-1) Rev protein; rev; enhances nuclear export of unspliced and incompletely spliced viral mRNAs
   1994..2234    +  promoter       U6 promoter: RNA polymerase III promoter for human U6 snRNA
   2282..2349    +  misc_RNA       tracrRNA (fragment): trans-activating CRISPR RNA for the Streptococcus pyogenes CRISPR/Cas9 system
   2398..2515    +  misc_feature   cPPT/CTS: central polypurine tract and central termination sequence of HIV-1
   2584..2795    +  promoter       EF-1α core promoter: core promoter for human elongation factor EF-1α
   2821..3420    +  CDS            PuroR (fragment): puromycin N-acetyltransferase; pac from Streptomyces; confers resistance to puromycin
   3436..4024    +  misc_feature   WPRE: woodchuck hepatitis virus posttranscriptional regulatory element
   4075..4094    +  misc_feature   cPPT/CTS (fragment): central polypurine tract and central termination sequence of HIV-1
   4096..4329    +  LTR            3' LTR (ΔU3): self-inactivating 3' long terminal repeat (LTR) from HIV-1
   4407..4528    +  polyA_signal   SV40 poly(A) signal: SV40 polyadenylation signal
   4568..4703    +  rep_origin     SV40 ori: SV40 origin of replication
   4724..4742    -  promoter       T7 promoter: promoter for bacteriophage T7 RNA polymerase
   4750..4905    +  CDS            lacZα (fragment): LacZα fragment of β-galactosidase; lacZ fragment
   4910..5338    +  rep_origin     f1 ori (sequence partly withheld): f1 bacteriophage origin of replication; arrow indicates direction of (+) strand synthesis
   5391..5495    +  promoter       AmpR promoter: bla
   5496..6356    +  CDS            AmpR: β-lactamase; bla; confers resistance to ampicillin, carbenicillin, and related antibiotics
   6527..7115    +  rep_origin     ori: high-copy-number ColE1/pMB1/pBR322/pUC origin of replication
   7298..88      +  CDS            lacI (fragment) (across the origin): lac repressor; lacI; The lac repressor binds to the lac operator to inhibit transcription in E. coli. This inhibition can be relieved by adding lactose or isopropyl-β-D-thiogalactopyranoside (IPTG).
