[The description below was written by a language model from this plasmid's Addgene catalogue record and pLannotate feature annotations shown in this document.]
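Description:
PLK1 G5.1 gRNA is a third-generation lentiviral CRISPR guide plasmid built on the pLenti-sgRNA backbone and designed to express a single guide RNA against human PLK1 (Polo-like kinase 1). It is propagated in E. coli through a high-copy ColE1/pUC-type origin with ampicillin selection (AmpR), and it also carries an f1 origin, an SV40 origin and remnants of a lac/lacZα cloning region. The guide oligonucleotide was inserted between two BsmBI sites that were destroyed in cloning. This places the spacer directly downstream of the human U6 RNA polymerase III promoter and upstream of the Streptococcus pyogenes Cas9 guide scaffold, which is annotated as a tracrRNA fragment. The plasmid encodes no Cas9, so the nuclease has to be supplied separately in the target cells.

The lentiviral transfer cassette begins with an RSV promoter fused to a truncated HIV-1 5' LTR, which makes genomic RNA production Tat-independent. It is followed by the Ψ packaging signal with a partial gag sequence, the RRE for Rev-dependent export, and a cPPT/CTS element. Downstream of the guide cassette, an EF-1α core promoter drives puromycin N-acetyltransferase for selection of transduced mammalian cells, with a WPRE to enhance expression. A self-inactivating ΔU3 3' LTR and an SV40 polyadenylation signal close the unit.

The plasmid belongs to a series of guides used for a large-scale analysis of Cas9-mediated cell-cycle gene knockouts in human cells. The sequenced record is 7,302 nt, shorter than the 9,151 bp listed for the backbone without insert. The record does not explain the difference.
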