Addgene plasmid #90834: PLK1 G5.1 gRNA
Purpose: 3rd generation lentiviral gRNA plasmid targeting human PLK1
Depositing lab: Iain Cheeseman. Depositing organization: Whitehead Institute for Biomedical Research. Publication: Large-Scale Analysis of CRISPR/Cas9 Cell-Cycle Knockouts Reveals the Diversity of p53-Dependent Responses to Cell-Cycle Defects. McKinley KL, Cheeseman IM. Dev Cell. 2017 Feb 27;40(4):405-420.e2. doi: 10.1016/j.devcel.2017.01.012. Epub 2017 Feb 16. PubMed 28216383.
Backbone
  Vector backbone: pLenti-sgRNA
  Backbone manufacturer: Eric Lander & David Sabatini labs (Addgene plasmid #71409)
  Backbone size w/o insert (bp): 9151
  Vector type: Lentiviral, CRISPR
  Selectable markers: Puromycin
Growth in bacteria
  Bacterial resistance: Ampicillin, 100 μg/mL
  Growth temperature: 37°C
  Growth strain: NEB Stable
  Copy number: Unknown
Gene/Insert
  Gene/Insert name: PLK1 (Guide Designation G5.1) (alt name: pKMKO series)
  gRNA/shRNA sequence: CACCgTCCACCGGCGAAAGAGATCC
  Species: H. sapiens (human)
  Promoter: U6
  Cloning method: Restriction Enzyme; 5′ cloning site BsmBI (destroyed during cloning); 3′ cloning site BsmBI (destroyed during cloning)
  Sequencing primers: 5′ hU6-F (5'-GAGGGCCTATTTCCCATGATT-3'); 3′ EF1a-R (5'-CACGGCGACTACTGCACTTA-3')
Terms and licenses: Academic/Nonprofit Terms; Industry Terms: Not Available to Industry
Depositor comments: Please note that gRNA target sequence listed is not strictly the 20nt spacer sequence, but also contains the 5' BsmBI overhang. For more information about knockout human cell lines generated using this plasmid, please see http://cellcycleknockouts.wi.mit.edu/ .
How to cite: PLK1 G5.1 gRNA was a gift from Iain Cheeseman (Addgene plasmid # 90834 ; http://n2t.net/addgene:90834 ; RRID:Addgene_90834)
